Addgene plasmid #171896: pStA0::SPLc45-RBSc110
Purpose: Promoter SPLc45 and RBSc110 in pStA0
Depositing lab: John Heap. Depositing organization: Imperial College London. Publication: Combinatorial assembly platform enabling engineering of genetically stable metabolic pathways in cyanobacteria. Taylor GM, Hitchcock A, Heap JT. Nucleic Acids Res. 2021 Dec 2;49(21):e123. doi: 10.1093/nar/gkab791. PubMed 34554258.
Backbone
  Vector backbone: pStA0
  Vector type: Synthetic Biology
Growth in bacteria
  Bacterial resistance: Ampicillin, 100 μg/mL
  Growth temperature: 37°C
  Growth strain: DH5alpha
  Copy number: High Copy
Gene/Insert
  Gene/Insert name: Promoter SPLc45 and RBSc110
  Species: Synthetic
  Mutation: N/A
  Cloning method: Unknown
Terms and licenses: Academic/Nonprofit Terms; Industry Terms: Not Available to Industry
Depositor comments: Please visit https://www.biorxiv.org/content/10.1101/2020.03.11.983833v1 for bioRxiv preprint.
How to cite: pStA0::SPLc45-RBSc110 was a gift from John Heap (Addgene plasmid # 171896 ; http://n2t.net/addgene:171896 ; RRID:Addgene_171896)
