[The description below was written by a language model from this plasmid's Addgene catalogue record and pLannotate feature annotations shown in this document.]
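Description:
pStA0::SPLc45-RBSc110 is a small (about 2.3 kb) synthetic-biology part plasmid built on the pStA0 backbone and maintained in E. coli. It carries a synthetic promoter designated SPLc45 coupled to a synthetic ribosome-binding site designated RBSc110, stored together as a single expression-control element. The plasmid comes from work describing a combinatorial assembly platform for engineering genetically stable metabolic pathways in cyanobacteria, so this construct is most plausibly one member of a collection of promoter–RBS combinations that can be drawn on when assembling pathway genes. The record does not state the strength or regulatory behaviour of either part, or the cloning method by which the part is moved into downstream assemblies.

The annotated features account almost entirely for the backbone. Propagation relies on a high-copy ColE1/pUC-type origin of replication, and selection on the bla gene encoding β-lactamase, expressed from its own AmpR promoter and conferring ampicillin resistance. Two transcription terminators are also present: the phage lambda t0 terminator and, in the opposite orientation and spanning the sequence numbering origin, the E. coli rrnB T1 terminator. The short unannotated stretches around these terminators are likely where the insert sits, which would insulate the part from read-through transcription to and from the rest of the plasmid. However, the automated annotation did not recognise the SPLc45 promoter or RBSc110, so their exact position cannot be confirmed from the feature table. No coding sequence, reporter or cyanobacterial replication or integration element is annotated, consistent with a storage vector for a regulatory part rather than a plasmid used for expression itself.
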