Features (pLannotate 1.2.2; 5 found; start..end, strand, type, name):
    144..248     +  promoter       AmpR promoter: bla
    249..1109    +  CDS            AmpR: β-lactamase; bla; confers resistance to ampicillin, carbenicillin, and related antibiotics
   1280..1868    +  rep_origin     ori: high-copy-number ColE1/pMB1/pBR322/pUC origin of replication
   2026..2120    +  terminator     lambda t0 terminator: transcription terminator from phage lambda
   2246..45      -  terminator     rrnB T1 terminator (across the origin): Escherichia coli rrnB; transcription terminator T1 from the E. coli rrnB gene
>Addgene plasmid #171896 | pStA0::SPLc45-RBSc110 | addgene full sequence | sequence record 354753 | Addgene NGS Result
AAAACGAAAGGCCCAGTCTTTCGACTGAGCCTTTCGTTTTATTTGATGCCCGAAAGGGCCTCGTGATACG
CCTATTTTTATAGGTTAATGTCATGATAATAATGGTTTCTTAGACGTCAGGTGGCACTTTTCGGGGAAAT
GTGCGCGGAACCCCTATTTGTTTATTTTTCTAAATACATTCAAATATGTATCCGCTCATGAGACAATAAC
CCTGATAAATGCTTCAATAATATTGAAAAAGGAAGAGTATGAGTATTCAACATTTCCGTGTCGCCCTTAT
TCCCTTTTTTGCGGCATTTTGCCTTCCTGTTTTTGCTCACCCAGAAACGCTGGTGAAAGTAAAAGATGCT
GAAGATCAGTTGGGTGCACGAGTGGGTTACATCGAACTGGATCTCAACAGCGGTAAGATCCTTGAGAGTT
TTCGCCCCGAAGAACGTTTTCCAATGATGAGCACTTTTAAAGTTCTGCTATGTGGCGCGGTATTATCCCG
TATTGACGCCGGGCAAGAGCAACTCGGTCGCCGCATACACTATTCTCAGAATGACTTGGTTGAGTACTCA
CCAGTCACAGAAAAGCATCTTACGGATGGCATGACAGTAAGAGAATTATGCAGTGCTGCCATAACCATGA
GTGATAACACTGCGGCCAACTTACTTCTGACAACGATCGGAGGACCGAAGGAGCTAACCGCTTTTTTGCA
CAACATGGGGGATCATGTAACTCGCCTTGATCGTTGGGAACCGGAGCTGAATGAAGCCATACCAAACGAC
GAGCGTGACACCACGATGCCTGTAGCAATGGCAACAACGTTGCGCAAACTATTAACTGGCGAACTACTTA
CTCTAGCTTCCCGGCAACAATTAATAGACTGGATGGAGGCGGATAAAGTTGCAGGACCACTTCTGCGCTC
GGCCCTTCCGGCTGGCTGGTTTATTGCTGATAAATCTGGAGCCGGTGAGCGTGGGTCCCGCGGTATCATT
GCAGCACTGGGGCCAGATGGTAAGCCCTCCCGTATCGTAGTTATCTACACGACGGGGAGTCAGGCAACTA
TGGATGAACGAAATAGACAGATCGCTGAGATAGGTGCCTCACTGATTAAGCATTGGTAACTGTCAGACCA
AGTTTACTCATATATACTTTAGATTGATTTAAAACTTCATTTTTAATTTAAAAGGATCTAGGTGAAGATC
CTTTTTGATAATCTCATGACCAAAATCCCTTAACGTGAGTTTTCGTTCCACTGAGCGTCAGACCCCGTAG
AAAAGATCAAAGGATCTTCTTGAGATCCTTTTTTTCTGCGCGTAATCTGCTGCTTGCAAACAAAAAAACC
ACCGCTACCAGCGGTGGTTTGTTTGCCGGATCAAGAGCTACCAACTCTTTTTCCGAAGGTAACTGGCTTC
AGCAGAGCGCAGATACCAAATACTGTTCTTCTAGTGTAGCCGTAGTTAGGCCACCACTTCAAGAACTCTG
TAGCACCGCCTACATACCTCGCTCTGCTAATCCTGTTACCAGTGGCTGCTGCCAGTGGCGATAAGTCGTG
TCTTACCGGGTTGGACTCAAGACGATAGTTACCGGATAAGGCGCAGCGGTCGGGCTGAACGGGGGGTTCG
TGCACACAGCCCAGCTTGGAGCGAACGACCTACACCGAACTGAGATACCTACAGCGTGAGCTATGAGAAA
GCGCCACGCTTCCCGAAGGGAGAAAGGCGGACAGGTATCCGGTAAGCGGCAGGGTCGGAACAGGAGAGCG
CACGAGGGAGCTTCCAGGGGGAAACGCCTGGTATCTTTATAGTCCTGTCGGGTTTCGCCACCTCTGACTT
GAGCGTCGATTTTTGTGATGCTCGTCAGGGGGGCGGAGCCTATGGAAAAACGCCAGCAACGCGGCCTTTT
TACGGTTCCTGGCCTTTTGCTGGCCTTTTGCTCACATGTTCTTTCCTGCGTTATCCCCTGATTCTGTGGA
TAACCGTATTACCGCCTTTGAGTGAGCTGATACCGCTCGCCGCAGCCGAACGACCGAGCGCCTTGGACTC
CTGTTGATAGATCCAGTAATGACCTCAGAACTCCATCTGGATTTGTTCAGAACGCTCGGTTGCCGCCGGG
CGTTTTTTATTGGTGAGAATCCAGTGTGGCTCTTCACAGCTCGCCACCTTTGACACAGCGGCCCGCTAAC
TATATAATAAACGTTAGGTATATGCAATCAAAGGAGGTATATGATGTGAAGAGCGTAAGACCTCTAGGGC
GGCGGATTTGTCCTACTCAGGAGAGCGTTCACCGACAAACAACAGAT
